>Addgene plasmid #26350 | pBABE FoxE1 | addgene partial sequence | sequence record 32510 | 26350 with pBABE-5
TGTGGTGGTACATCACAAGTTTGTACAAAAAAGTTGGCATGACTGCCGAGAGCGGGCCGCCGCCGCCGCA
GCCGGAGGTGCTGGCTACCGTGAAGGAAGAGCGCGGCGAGACGGCAGCAGGGGCCGGGGTCCCAGGGGAG
GCCACGGGCCGCGGGGCGGGCGGGCGGCGCCGCAAGCGCCCCCTGCAGCGCGGGAAGCCGCCCTACAGCT
ACATCGCGCTCATCGCCATGGCCATCGCGCACGCGCCCGAGCGCCGCCTCACGCTGGGCGGCATCTACAA
GTTCATCACCGAGCGCTTCCCCTTCTACCGCGACAACCCCAAAAAGTGGCAGAACAGCATCCGCCACAAC
CTCACACTCAACGACTGCTTCCTCAAGATCCCGCGCGAGGCCGGCCGCCCGGGTAAGGGCAACTACTGGG
CGCTCGACCCCAACGCGGAGGACATGTTCGAGAGCGGCAGCTTCCTGCGCCGCCGCAAGCGCTTCAAGCG
CTCGGACCTCTCCACCTACCCGGCTTACATGCACGACGCGGCGGCTGCCGCAGCCGCCGCCGCCGCCGCC
GCCGCCGCCATCTTCCCAGGCGCGGTGCCCGCCGCGCGCCCCCCCTACCCGGGCGCCGTCTATGCAGGCT
ACGCGCCGCCGTCGCTGGCCGCGCCGCCTCCAGTCTACTACCCCGCGGCGTCGCCCGGCCCTTG
