[The description below was written by a language model from this plasmid's Addgene catalogue record.]
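Description:
pBABE FoxE1 is a retroviral mammalian expression plasmid built on the pBabe-puro backbone (about 5.2 kb without insert), carrying the human FOXE1 gene, which encodes a forkhead-box transcription factor also known as TTF-2 or TITF2. The insert was introduced by restriction enzyme cloning, and the flanking pBABE-5 and pBABE-3 sequencing primer sites indicate that it sits in the standard pBabe cloning region. The record does not give the insert size, the specific restriction sites used, or any epitope tag or mutation, and no feature table is provided, so individual elements cannot be confirmed beyond what the backbone name implies.

In the pBabe-puro design generally, the gene of interest lies between Moloney murine leukemia virus long terminal repeats and is transcribed from the 5′ LTR. A packaging signal allows the transcript to be incorporated into retroviral particles when the plasmid is introduced into a packaging cell line that supplies the viral proteins in trans. A separate internal promoter, SV40 early in the standard backbone, drives the puromycin resistance gene, which matches the puromycin marker listed here and allows selection of stably transduced mammalian cells after the provirus integrates. In bacteria, the plasmid is maintained under ampicillin selection; its copy number is recorded as unknown.

The construct is suited to stable ectopic expression of FOXE1 in dividing mammalian cells by retroviral transduction. It was deposited in connection with a study of SOX2 as an amplified lineage-survival oncogene in lung and esophageal squamous cell carcinomas, although the record does not describe the specific role of FOXE1 expression in that work.
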