Addgene plasmid #26350: pBABE FoxE1
Depositing lab: Matthew Meyerson. Depositing organization: Dana-Farber Cancer Institute. Publication: SOX2 is an amplified lineage-survival oncogene in lung and esophageal squamous cell carcinomas. Bass AJ, Watanabe H, Mermel CH, Yu S, Perner S, Verhaak RG, Kim SY, Wardwell L, Tamayo P, Gat-Viks I, Ramos AH, Woo MS, Weir BA, Getz G, Beroukhim R, O'Kelly M, Dutt A, Rozenblatt-Rosen O, Dziunycz P, Komisarof J, Chirieac LR, Lafargue CJ, Scheble V, Wilbertz T, Ma C, Rao S, Nakagawa H, Stairs DB, Lin L, Giordano TJ, Wagner P, Minna JD, Gazdar AF, Zhu CQ, Brose MS, Cecconello I, Jr UR, Marie SK, Dahl O, Shivdasani RA, Tsao MS, Rubin MA, Wong KK, Regev A, Hahn WC, Beer DG, Rustgi AK, Meyerson M. Nat Genet. 2009 Nov . 41(11):1238-42. 10.1038/ng.465 PubMed 19801978.
Backbone
  Vector backbone: pBabe-puro
  Backbone manufacturer: Addgene Plasmid 1764
  Backbone size w/o insert (bp): 5169
  Vector type: Mammalian Expression, Retroviral
  Selectable markers: Puromycin
Growth in bacteria
  Bacterial resistance: Ampicillin, 100 μg/mL
  Growth temperature: 37°C
  Growth strain: DH5alpha
  Copy number: Unknown
Gene/Insert
  Gene/Insert name: FOXE1
  Species: H. sapiens (human)
  Entrez Gene: FOXE1 (a.k.a. FKHL15, FOXE2, HFKH4, HFKL5, NMTC4, TITF2, TTF-2, TTF2)
  Cloning method: Restriction Enzyme
  Sequencing primers: 5′ pBABE-5; 3′ pBABE-3
Terms and licenses: Academic/Nonprofit Terms; Industry Terms: Not Available to Industry
How to cite: pBABE FoxE1 was a gift from Matthew Meyerson (Addgene plasmid # 26350 ; http://n2t.net/addgene:26350 ; RRID:Addgene_26350)
